>Addgene plasmid #22749 | pAdTrack: shRev-Erbalpha | addgene partial sequence | sequence record 28589 | 22749 with hU6-F
CAGGCTGTTAGAGAGATAATTGGAATTAATTTGACTGTAAACACAAAGATATTAGTACAAAATACGTGAC
GTAGAAAGTAATAATTTCTTGGGTAGTTTGCAGTTTTAAAATTATGTTTTAAAATGGACTATCATATGCT
TACCGTAACTTGAAAGTATTTCGATTTCTTGGCTTTATATATCTTGTGGAAAGGACGAAACACCGGGCGC
TTTGCATCGTTGTTCAACTCGAGTTGAACAACGATGCAAAGCGCTTTTTGAATTCTCGACCTCGAGACAA
ATGGTACCAGATCTGCTAGTGATTAATAGTAATCAATTACGGGGTCATTAGTTCATAGCCCATATATGGA
GTTCCGCGTTACATAACTTACGGTAAATGGCCCGCCTGGCTGACCGCCCAACGACCCCCGCCCATTGACG
TCAATAATGACGTATGTTCCCATAGTAACGCCAATAGGGACTTTCCATTGACGTCAATGGGTGGAGTATT
TACGGTAAACTGCCCACTTGGCAGTACATCAAGTGTATCATATGCCAAGTACGCCCCCTATTGACGTCAA
TGACGGTAAATGGCCCGCCTGGCATTATGCCCAGTACATGACCTTATGGGACTTTCCTACTTGGCAGTAC
ATCTACGTATTAGTCATCGCTATTACCATGGTGATGCGGTTTTGGCAGTACATCAATGGGCGTGGATAGC
GGTTTGACTCACGGGGATTTCCAAGTCTCCACCCCATTGACGTCAATGGGAGTTTGTTTTGGCACCAAAA
TCAACGGGACTTTCCAAAATGTCGTAACAACTCCGCCCCATTGACGCAAATGGGCGGTAGGCGTGTACGG
TGGGAGGTCTATATAAGCAGAGCTGGTTTAGTGAACCGTCAGATCCGCTAGCGCTACGGTCGC
