>Addgene plasmid #22749 | pAdTrack: shRev-Erbalpha | addgene partial sequence | sequence record 28590 | 22749 with hU6-F
AGGCTGGTTAGAGAGATAATTGGAATTAATTTGACTGTAAACACAAAGATATTAGTACAAAATACGTGAC
GTAGAAAGTAATAATTTCTTGGGTAGTTTGCAGTTTTAAAATTATGTTTTAAAATGGACTATCATATGCT
TACCGTAACTTGAAAGTATTTCGATTTCTTGGCTTTATATATCTTGTGGAAAGGACGAAACACCGGGCGC
TTTGCATC
