[The description below was written by a language model from this plasmid's Addgene catalogue record.]
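Description:
pAdTrack: shRev-Erbalpha is an adenoviral shuttle plasmid for RNA interference, built on the pAdTrack backbone (about 8.3 kb without insert) and classified as a mammalian expression, adenoviral and RNAi vector. It is maintained in E. coli as a low-copy plasmid under kanamycin selection. pAdTrack belongs to the AdEasy family of shuttle vectors. These are generally recombined in bacteria with an adenoviral backbone plasmid to produce a recombinant, replication-defective adenoviral genome, which is then packaged in a complementing mammalian cell line. Vectors of the AdTrack series are also generally known for carrying a separate GFP cassette that lets transfection, virus production and infection be followed by fluorescence. No feature table accompanies this entry, however, so the reporter, recombination arms and other backbone elements cannot be confirmed here.

The payload is a short hairpin RNA directed against mouse Rev-Erbα (Nr1d1), a heme-responsive nuclear receptor that acts as a transcriptional repressor. The hairpin cassette was inserted by restriction cloning between the NotI and KpnI sites, and it is not known whether those sites survived cloning. The depositor supplies the targeting sequence, but the promoter driving hairpin expression is not stated. As the basic pAdTrack backbone is usually described as lacking a promoter at its cloning site, one was presumably brought in with the insert, though the record does not say so.

The associated publication concerns PGC-1α regulation of hepatic FGF21 expression through the heme/Rev-Erbα axis. This suggests the construct was used to make adenovirus for knocking down Rev-Erbα in mouse liver cells or tissue.
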