Addgene plasmid #22749: pAdTrack: shRev-Erbalpha
Depositing lab: Bruce Spiegelman. Depositing organization: Dana-Farber Cancer Institute. Publication: PGC-1alpha negatively regulates hepatic FGF21 expression by modulating the heme/Rev-Erb(alpha) axis. Estall JL, Ruas JL, Choi CS, Laznik D, Badman M, Maratos-Flier E, Shulman GI, Spiegelman BM. Proc Natl Acad Sci U S A. 2009 Dec 29. 106(52):22510-5. 10.1073/pnas.0912533106 PubMed 20018698.
Backbone
  Vector backbone: pAdTrack
  Backbone manufacturer: Available at Addgene (#16404)
  Backbone size w/o insert (bp): 8300
  Vector type: Mammalian Expression, Adenoviral, RNAi
Growth in bacteria
  Bacterial resistance: Kanamycin, 50 μg/mL
  Growth temperature: 37°C
  Growth strain: DH5alpha
  Copy number: Low Copy
Gene/Insert
  Gene/Insert name: shRev-Erbalpha (alt names: Rev-Erbalpha; Rev Erb alpha)
  Species: M. musculus (mouse)
  Entrez Gene: Nr1d1 (a.k.a. A530070C09Rik)
  Cloning method: Restriction Enzyme; 5′ cloning site NotI (unknown if destroyed); 3′ cloning site KpnI (unknown if destroyed)
  Sequencing primers: 5′ n/a
Terms and licenses: Academic/Nonprofit Terms; Industry Terms: Not Available to Industry
Depositor comments: targeting sequence: GCGCTTTGCATCGTTGTTCAA
How to cite: pAdTrack: shRev-Erbalpha was a gift from Bruce Spiegelman (Addgene plasmid # 22749 ; http://n2t.net/addgene:22749 ; RRID:Addgene_22749)
